>Addgene plasmid #132296 | pDONR221-TMEM241 | addgene full sequence | sequence record 263085 | Addgene NGS Result
CTTTCCTGCGTTATCCCCTGATTCTGTGGATAACCGTATTACCGCCTTTGAGTGAGCTGATACCGCTCGC
CGCAGCCGAACGACCGAGCGCAGCGAGTCAGTGAGCGAGGAAGCGGAAGAGCGCCCAATACGCAAACCGC
CTCTCCCCGCGCGTTGGCCGATTCATTAATGCAGCTGGCACGACAGGTTTCCCGACTGGAAAGCGGGCAG
TGAGCGCAACGCAATTAATACGCGTACCGCTAGCCAGGAAGAGTTTGTAGAAACGCAAAAAGGCCATCCG
TCAGGATGGCCTTCTGCTTAGTTTGATGCCTGGCAGTTTATGGCGGGCGTCCTGCCCGCCACCCTCCGGG
CCGTTGCTTCACAACGTTCAAATCCGCTCCCGGCGGATTTGTCCTACTCAGGAGAGCGTTCACCGACAAA
CAACAGATAAAACGAAAGGCCCAGTCTTCCGACTGAGCCTTTCGTTTTATTTGATGCCTGGCAGTTCCCT
ACTCTCGCGTTAACGCTAGCATGGATGTTTTCCCAGTCACGACGTTGTAAAACGACGGCCAGTCTTAAGC
TCGGGCCCCAAATAATGATTTTATTTTGACTGATAGTGACCTGTTCGTTGCAACACATTGATGAGCAATG
CTTTTTTATAATGCCAACTTTGTACAAAAAAGCAGGCTCCACCATGTGCGTGCGGAGAAGCCTGGTGGGC
CTGACCTTCTGCACATGTTACCTGGCCTCCTATCTGACCAACAAGTACGTGCTGTCTGTGCTGAAGTTCA
CCTATCCAACACTGTTTCAGGGCTGGCAGACACTGATCGGCGGCCTGCTGCTGCACGTGTCCTGGAAGCT
GGGCTGGGTGGAGATCAATAGCTCCTCTCGGAGCCACGTGCTGGTGTGGCTGCCTGCATCCGTGCTGTTC
GTGGGCATCATCTACGCAGGATCCAGGGCCCTGTCTAGGCTGGCAATCCCAGTGTTCCTGACCCTGCACA
ACGTGGCCGAAGTGATCATCTGCGGCTATCAGAAGTGTTTTCAGAAGGAGAAGACATCTCCCGCCAAGAT
CTGCAGCGCCCTGCTGCTGCTGGCAGCAGCAGGCTGTCTGCCCTTCAACGACTCCCAGTTTAATCCTGAT
GGCTACTTCTGGGCCATCATCCACCTGCTGTGCGTGGGCGCCTATAAGATCCTGCAGAAGTCTCAGAAGC
CTTCTGCCCTGAGCGACATCGATCAGCAGTACCTGAACTATATCTTCTCCGTGGTGCTGCTGGCCTTTGC
CTCTCACCCAACCGGCGACCTGTTTAGCGTGCTGGATTTCCCCTTTCTGTACTTCTATCGGTTTCACGGA
AGCTGCTGTGCATCCGGCTTCCTGGGCTTCTTTCTGATGTTTAGCACAGTGAAGCTGAAGAATCTGCTGG
CACCAGGACAGTGCGCAGCATGGATCTTCTTTGCCAAGATCATCACCGCCGGCCTGTCTATCCTGCTGTT
CGACGCCATCCTGACAAGCGCCACCACAGGATGTCTGCTGCTGGGCGCCCTGGGAGAGGCCCTGCTGGTG
TTTTCCGAGAGGAAGAGCTCCGACCCAGCTTTCTTGTACAAAGTTGGCATTATAAGAAAGCATTGCTTAT
CAATTTGTTGCAACGAACAGGTCACTATCAGTCAAAATAAAATCATTATTTGCCATCCAGCTGATATCCC
CTATAGTGAGTCGTATTACATGGTCATAGCTGTTTCCTGGCAGCTCTGGCCCGTGTCTCAAAATCTCTGA
TGTTACATTGCACAAGATAAAAATATATCATCATGAACAATAAAACTGTCTGCTTACATAAACAGTAATA
CAAGGGGTGTTATGAGCCATATTCAACGGGAAACGTCGAGGCCGCGATTAAATTCCAACATGGATGCTGA
TTTATATGGGTATAAATGGGCTCGCGATAATGTCGGGCAATCAGGTGCGACAATCTATCGCTTGTATGGG
AAGCCCGATGCGCCAGAGTTGTTTCTGAAACATGGCAAAGGTAGCGTTGCCAATGATGTTACAGATGAGA
TGGTCAGACTAAACTGGCTGACGGAATTTATGCCTCTTCCGACCATCAAGCATTTTATCCGTACTCCTGA
TGATGCATGGTTACTCACCACTGCGATCCCCGGAAAAACAGCATTCCAGGTATTAGAAGAATATCCTGAT
TCAGGTGAAAATATTGTTGATGCGCTGGCAGTGTTCCTGCGCCGGTTGCATTCGATTCCTGTTTGTAATT
GTCCTTTTAACAGCGATCGCGTATTTCGTCTCGCTCAGGCGCAATCACGAATGAATAACGGTTTGGTTGA
TGCGAGTGATTTTGATGACGAGCGTAATGGCTGGCCTGTTGAACAAGTCTGGAAAGAAATGCATAAACTT
TTGCCATTCTCACCGGATTCAGTCGTCACTCATGGTGATTTCTCACTTGATAACCTTATTTTTGACGAGG
GGAAATTAATAGGTTGTATTGATGTTGGACGAGTCGGAATCGCAGACCGATACCAGGATCTTGCCATCCT
ATGGAACTGCCTCGGTGAGTTTTCTCCTTCATTACAGAAACGGCTTTTTCAAAAATATGGTATTGATAAT
CCTGATATGAATAAATTGCAGTTTCATTTGATGCTCGATGAGTTTTTCTAATCAGAATTGGTTAATTGGT
TGTAACACTGGCAGAGCATTACGCTGACTTGACGGGACGGCGCAAGCTCATGACCAAAATCCCTTAACGT
GAGTTACGCGTCGTTCCACTGAGCGTCAGACCCCGTAGAAAAGATCAAAGGATCTTCTTGAGATCCTTTT
TTTCTGCGCGTAATCTGCTGCTTGCAAACAAAAAAACCACCGCTACCAGCGGTGGTTTGTTTGCCGGATC
AAGAGCTACCAACTCTTTTTCCGAAGGTAACTGGCTTCAGCAGAGCGCAGATACCAAATACTGTTCTTCT
AGTGTAGCCGTAGTTAGGCCACCACTTCAAGAACTCTGTAGCACCGCCTACATACCTCGCTCTGCTAATC
CTGTTACCAGTGGCTGCTGCCAGTGGCGATAAGTCGTGTCTTACCGGGTTGGACTCAAGACGATAGTTAC
CGGATAAGGCGCAGCGGTCGGGCTGAACGGGGGGTTCGTGCACACAGCCCAGCTTGGAGCGAACGACCTA
CACCGAACTGAGATACCTACAGCGTGAGCTATGAGAAAGCGCCACGCTTCCCGAAGGGAGAAAGGCGGAC
AGGTATCCGGTAAGCGGCAGGGTCGGAACAGGAGAGCGCACGAGGGAGCTTCCAGGGGGAAACGCCTGGT
ATCTTTATAGTCCTGTCGGGTTTCGCCACCTCTGACTTGAGCGTCGATTTTTGTGATGCTCGTCAGGGGG
GCGGAGCCTATGGAAAAACGCCAGCAACGCGGCCTTTTTACGGTTCCTGGCCTTTTGCTGGCCTTTTGCT
CACATGTT
Features (pLannotate 1.2.2; 10 found; start..end, strand, type, name):
    121..213     +  CDS            lacI (fragment): lac repressor; lacI; The lac repressor binds to the lac operator to inhibit transcription in E. coli. This inhibition can be relieved by adding lactose or isopropyl-β-D-thiogalactopyranoside (IPTG).
    268..295     -  terminator     rrnB T2 terminator: transcription terminator T2 from the E. coli rrnB gene
    427..470     +  terminator     rrnB T1 terminator: Escherichia coli rrnB; transcription terminator T1 from the E. coli rrnB gene
    517..553     -  CDS            lacZα (fragment): LacZα fragment of β-galactosidase; lacZ fragment
    569..668     +  protein_bind   attL1: mutant version of attL; recombination site for the Gateway® LR reaction LR Clonase™
    674..1561    +  CDS            TMEM241: TM241_HUMAN - Also known as C18orf45. Experimental evidence at protein level: Swiss-Prot protein existence level 1. From Homo sapiens (Human).
   1563..1662    -  protein_bind   attL2: mutant version of attL; recombination site for the Gateway® LR reaction LR Clonase™
   1680..1698    -  promoter       T7 promoter: promoter for bacteriophage T7 RNA polymerase
   1832..2641    +  CDS            KanR: aminoglycoside phosphotransferase; aph(3')-Ia; confers resistance to kanamycin in bacteria or G418 (Geneticin®) in eukaryotes
   2788..3376    +  rep_origin     ori: high-copy-number ColE1/pMB1/pBR322/pUC origin of replication
