[The description below was written by a language model from this plasmid's Addgene catalogue record and pLannotate feature annotations shown in this document.]
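Description:
pDONR221-TMEM241 is a Gateway entry clone built on the pDONR221 backbone, carrying a codon-optimized open reading frame for human TMEM241 (also known as C18orf45). The sequenced plasmid is about 3.4 kb, made up of a roughly 2.55 kb backbone and an 888 bp insert. It is propagated in E. coli from a high-copy ColE1/pUC-type origin and selected with kanamycin through an aminoglycoside phosphotransferase (KanR) gene. Although the catalogue lists the vector type as mammalian expression, the feature table shows no eukaryotic promoter or polyadenylation signal. The plasmid is therefore a shuttle for the ORF rather than an expression construct in its own right.

The TMEM241 coding sequence sits between attL1 and attL2, the recombination sites used in the Gateway LR reaction. LR Clonase can thus transfer the ORF directionally into any attR-containing destination vector, which then supplies the promoter, tags and selection markers. The rrnB T1 and T2 transcription terminators lie upstream of the cassette and insulate the insert from read-through transcription from the backbone in bacteria. A T7 promoter lies just beyond attL2, oriented back towards the insert. The short lacI and lacZα fragments annotated nearby are backbone remnants with no functional role. The record does not state whether the ORF retains a stop codon, although the annotated coding feature nearly fills the interval between the att sites.

The plasmid belongs to a consortium collection of clones for studying solute carrier transporters and related membrane proteins. Its stated purpose is subcloning of the codon-optimized ORF into custom expression vectors.
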