Addgene plasmid #132296: pDONR221-TMEM241
Purpose: Gateway entry clone with codon-optimized ORF sequence for subcloning into custom expression vectors
Depositing lab: RESOLUTE Consortium & Giulio Superti-Furga. Depositing organization: CeMM Research Center for Molecular Medicine. Publication: The RESOLUTE consortium: unlocking SLC transporters for drug discovery. Superti-Furga G, Lackner D, Wiedmer T, Ingles-Prieto A, Barbosa B, Girardi E, Goldmann U, Gurtl B, Klavins K, Klimek C, Lindinger S, Lineiro-Retes E, Muller AC, Onstein S, Redinger G, Reil D, Sedlyarov V, Wolf G, Crawford M, Everley R, ... Steppan CM. Nat Rev Drug Discov. 2020 Jul;19(7):429-430. doi: 10.1038/d41573-020-00056-6. PubMed 32265506.
Backbone
  Vector backbone: pDONR221
  Backbone manufacturer: Thermo Fisher Scientific
  Backbone size w/o insert (bp): 2550
  Vector type: Mammalian Expression
Growth in bacteria
  Bacterial resistance: Kanamycin, 50 μg/mL
  Growth temperature: 37°C
  Growth strain: Stbl3
  Copy number: High Copy
Gene/Insert
  Gene/Insert name: TMEM241 (alt name: MGC11386, FLJ44259, C18orf45)
  Species: H. sapiens (human)
  Insert size (bp): 888
  Entrez Gene: C18orf45 (a.k.a. FLJ44259, MGC11386, MGC138577)
  Cloning method: Gateway Cloning
  Sequencing primers: 5′ M13-fwd; 3′ M13-rev
Terms and licenses: Academic/Nonprofit Terms; Industry Terms
Depositor comments: For more information on the full Resolute plasmid collection, please see www.addgene.org/depositor-collections/re-solute/. Please provide your feedback on this plasmid to the RESOLUTE consortium by filling out their RESOLUTE repository feedback form: https://forms.office.com/Pages/ResponsePage.aspx?id=0e05yklzmkS7rjFGQL4N7z4feCLQvEJAmVcOCM_u885UN1JJRko0Ukg4TVQwNTZLOUxPQVJWT1NHUCQlQCN0PWcu
How to cite: pDONR221-TMEM241 was a gift from RESOLUTE Consortium & Giulio Superti-Furga (Addgene plasmid # 132296 ; http://n2t.net/addgene:132296 ; RRID:Addgene_132296)
