>Addgene plasmid #132296 | pDONR221-TMEM241 | depositor partial sequence | sequence record 253992 | Codon-optimized ORF of TMEM241
ATGTGCGTGCGGAGAAGCCTGGTGGGCCTGACCTTCTGCACATGTTACCTGGCCTCCTATCTGACCAACA
AGTACGTGCTGTCTGTGCTGAAGTTCACCTATCCAACACTGTTTCAGGGCTGGCAGACACTGATCGGCGG
CCTGCTGCTGCACGTGTCCTGGAAGCTGGGCTGGGTGGAGATCAATAGCTCCTCTCGGAGCCACGTGCTG
GTGTGGCTGCCTGCATCCGTGCTGTTCGTGGGCATCATCTACGCAGGATCCAGGGCCCTGTCTAGGCTGG
CAATCCCAGTGTTCCTGACCCTGCACAACGTGGCCGAAGTGATCATCTGCGGCTATCAGAAGTGTTTTCA
GAAGGAGAAGACATCTCCCGCCAAGATCTGCAGCGCCCTGCTGCTGCTGGCAGCAGCAGGCTGTCTGCCC
TTCAACGACTCCCAGTTTAATCCTGATGGCTACTTCTGGGCCATCATCCACCTGCTGTGCGTGGGCGCCT
ATAAGATCCTGCAGAAGTCTCAGAAGCCTTCTGCCCTGAGCGACATCGATCAGCAGTACCTGAACTATAT
CTTCTCCGTGGTGCTGCTGGCCTTTGCCTCTCACCCAACCGGCGACCTGTTTAGCGTGCTGGATTTCCCC
TTTCTGTACTTCTATCGGTTTCACGGAAGCTGCTGTGCATCCGGCTTCCTGGGCTTCTTTCTGATGTTTA
GCACAGTGAAGCTGAAGAATCTGCTGGCACCAGGACAGTGCGCAGCATGGATCTTCTTTGCCAAGATCAT
CACCGCCGGCCTGTCTATCCTGCTGTTCGACGCCATCCTGACAAGCGCCACCACAGGATGTCTGCTGCTG
GGCGCCCTGGGAGAGGCCCTGCTGGTGTTTTCCGAGAGGAAGAGCTCC
